>Addgene plasmid #25282 | PP-BRD1 | depositor partial sequence | sequence record 11756 | Author sequence
AATAAGCAATGGTATTTATTAGCTAATCAATTAATATTAAGTTTAAGTAAATATGAAGGTGGTCATATAT
TTGAGAAATTAGTAGATGCTAAAAAACAGAATTGTCCAGATTATTATGATGTAATTAAAAACCCAATGTC
ATTTAGTTGTATAAAAACCAAATTAAAGAAGGGTCAGTATGCATATCCTTCAGAATTTGTAAAAGATGTT
CAATTAATTTTTGATAACTGTAGTTTATATAATACTTCAAATTCTGTAGTCGCAATTACGGGCAAAAATA
TCGAAACTTATTTTAATAACCAGTTAATAGTAATGGGATATAATAACTTCATTTTAAAAGAAAAAAAAAT
TAATGACATGTTAAAACTTGTAGAAGAAGAAAATATTAAGTGGAGTAAAGAAAAAGAAGATCAAATAGAG
GAAATAGACGAATTAGAAAATAAT
