>Addgene plasmid #25282 | PP-BRD1 | addgene partial sequence | sequence record 31363 | 25282 with T7-term
TCGGGCTTTGTTAGCAGCCGGATCCTCGAGTGCGGCCGCAAGCTTCGTCATCAATTATTTTCTAATTCGT
CTATTTCCTCTATTTGATCTTCTTTTTCTTTACTCCACTTAATATTTTCTTCTTCTACAAGTTTTAACAT
GTCATTAATTTTTTTTTCTTTTAAAATGAAGTTATTATATCCCATTACTATTAACTGGTTATTAAAATAA
GTTTCGATATTTTTGCCCGTAATTGCGACTACAGAATTTGAAGTATTATATAAACTACAGTTATCAAAAA
TTAATTGAACATCTTTTACAAATTCTGAAGGATATGCATACTGACCCTTCTTTAATTTGGTTTTTATACA
ACTAAATGACATTGGGTTTTTAATTACATCATAATAATCTGGACAATTCTGTTTTTTAGCATCTACTAAT
TTCTCAAATATATGACCACCTTCATATTTACTTAAACTTAATATTAATTGATTAGCTAATAAATACCATT
GCTTATTGCCCTGGAAATACAAGTTTTCTCTGCCGCTGCTGTGATGATGATGATGATGCATGGTATATCT
CCTTCTTAAAGTTAAACAAAATTATTTCTAGAGGGGAATTGTTATCCGCTCACAATTCCCCTATAGTGAG
TCGTATTAATTTCGCGGGATCGAGATCTCGATCCTCTACGCCGGACGCATCGTGGCCGGCATCACCGGCG
CCACAGGTGCGGTTGCTGGCGCCTATATCGCCGACATCACCGATGGGGAAGATCGGGCTCGCCACTTCGG
GCTCATGAGCGCTTGTTTCGGCGTGGGTATGGTGGCAGGCCCCGTGGCCGGGGGACTGTTGGGCGCCATC
TCCTTGCATGCACCATTCCTTGCGGCGGCGGTGCTCAACGGCCTCAACCTACTACTGGGCTGCTTCCTAA
TGCAGGAGTCGCATAAGGGAGAGCGTCGAGAT
