>Addgene plasmid #25282 | PP-BRD1 | addgene partial sequence | sequence record 31364 | 25282 with T7
ATATTTGAGAAATTAGTAGATGCTAAAAAACAGAATTGTCCAGATTATTATGATGTAATTAAAAACCCAA
TGTCATTTAGTTGTATAAAAACCAAATTAAAGAAGGGTCAGTATGCATATCCTTCAGAATTTGTAAAAGA
TGTTCAATTAATTTTTGATAACTGTAGTTTATATAATACTTC
