[The description below was written by a language model from this plasmid's Addgene catalogue record.]
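Description:
PP-BRD1 is a bacterial expression plasmid built on the pET15-MHL backbone, a pET-type vector from a structural genomics consortium, recorded as about 7.7 kb without insert. It is selected with ampicillin, listed as low copy, and maintained in a standard cloning strain of E. coli (DH5alpha). The record gives no feature table, so the origin of replication and the promoter are not explicitly stated. However, the listed sequencing primers (T7 forward and T7 terminator reverse) indicate that the insert sits between a T7 promoter and T7 terminator, as is usual for pET vectors. In such vectors, expression depends on a host strain that supplies T7 RNA polymerase.

The insert is a 444 bp fragment from Plasmodium falciparum encoding residues N333 to N480 of a bromodomain-containing protein (BRD1). It is a defined domain construct rather than the full open reading frame, and it was introduced by restriction enzyme cloning. An N-terminal His tag is fused to the fragment, which allows purification of the recombinant protein by immobilised metal affinity chromatography. The record does not say whether a protease cleavage site lies between the tag and the insert.

The stated purpose is bacterial production of protein for structure determination, and the depositor comments link the construct to a deposited crystal structure entry in the Protein Data Bank. The plasmid is therefore suited to producing the parasite bromodomain for crystallography and, by extension, for biochemical or ligand-binding studies of the isolated domain.
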