Addgene plasmid #25282: PP-BRD1
Purpose: Bacterial expression for structure determination; may not be full ORF
Depositing lab: Cheryl Arrowsmith. Depositing organization: University of Toronto.
Backbone
  Vector backbone: pET15-MHL
  Backbone manufacturer: SGC
  Backbone size w/o insert (bp): 7737
  Vector type: Bacterial Expression
Growth in bacteria
  Bacterial resistance: Ampicillin, 100 μg/mL
  Growth temperature: 37°C
  Growth strain: DH5alpha
  Copy number: Low Copy
Gene/Insert
  Gene/Insert name: PP-BRD1:N333-N480 (alt names: PDB: 3FKM; bromodomain-containing protein; BRD1)
  Species: Plasmodium falciparum
  Insert size (bp): 444
  Mutation: Contains amino acids N333-N480
  Tag / fusion protein: His (N terminal on insert)
  Cloning method: Restriction Enzyme
  Sequencing primers: 5′ T7; 3′ T7-term
Terms and licenses: Academic/Nonprofit Terms; Industry Terms: Not Available to Industry
Depositor comments: PDB: 3FKM. http://www.thesgc.org/structures/3FKM/
How to cite: PP-BRD1 was a gift from Cheryl Arrowsmith (Addgene plasmid # 25282 ; http://n2t.net/addgene:25282 ; RRID:Addgene_25282)
